>Addgene plasmid #168600 | pDONR223 HCoV-HKU1 S_stop | depositor partial sequence | sequence record 326809 | Inserted CDS with Stop codon
ATGTTATTAATTATTTTTATTTTGCCTACAACATTAGCTGTTATAGGTGATTTTAATTGTACTAATTTTG
CTATTAATGATTTAAACACCACAGTTCCTCGCATAAGTGAGTATGTTGTGGATGTTTCTTATGGTTTGGG
TACATATTATATACTTGATCGTGTTTATTTAAATACTACTATATTATTTACTGGTTATTTCCCTAAATCT
GGTGCCAATTTTAGGGATCTATCTTTAAAAGGTACTACATATTTGAGTACTCTTTGGTATCAGAAACCCT
TTTTATCTGATTTTAATAATGGTATTTTTTCTAGAGTTAAGAATACTAAGTTGTATGTTAATAAAACTTT
GTATAGTGAGTTTAGTACTATAGTTATAGGTAGTGTTTTTATTAACAACTCTTATACTATTGTTGTTCAA
CCTCATAATGGTGTTTTGGAGATTACAGCTTGTCAATACACTATGTGTGAGTATCCTCATACTATTTGTA
AATCTAAAGGTAGTTCTCGTAATGAATCTTGGCATTTTGATAAATCTGAACCTTTGTGTCTGTTCAAGAA
AAATTTTACTTATAATGTTTCTACAGATTGGTTGTATTTTCATTTTTATCAAGAACGTGGCACTTTTTAT
GCTTATTATGCTGATTCTGGCATGCCTACTACTTTTTTATTTAGTTTGTATCTTGGTACTCTTTTATCTC
ATTATTATGTTTTGCCTTTGACTTGTAATGCTATATCTTCTAATACTGATAATGAGACTTTACAATATTG
GGTCACACCTTTGTCTAAACGCCAATATCTTCTTAAATTTGACAACCGTGGTGTTATTACTAATGCTGTT
GATTGTTCTAGTAGTTTCTTTAGCGAGATTCAATGTAAAACTAAATCTTTATTACCTAATACTGGTGTTT
ATGACTTATCTGGTTTTACTGTTAAGCCTGTTGCAACTGTACATCGTCGTATTCCTGATTTACCTGATTG
TGACATTGATAAATGGCTTAACAATTTTAATGTACCCTCACCTCTTAATTGGGAACGTAAAATTTTTTCT
AATTGCAACTTTAATTTGAGTACTTTGCTTCGTTTAGTTCATACTGATTCTTTTTCTTGTAATAATTTTG
ATGAATCTAAGATATATGGTAGTTGTTTTAAGAGTATTGTTTTAGATAAATTTGCCATACCCAACTCCAG
ACGATCTGATTTGCAGTTGGGCAGTTCTGGTTTTCTGCAATCTTCTAATTATAAAATTGACACTACTTCT
AGTTCTTGTCAATTGTATTATAGTTTGCCTGCAATTAATGTTACTATTAATAATTATAATCCTTCTTCTT
GGAATAGAAGGTATGGTTTTAATAATTTTAATTTGAGCTCTCATAGTGTTGTTTACTCACGTTATTGTTT
TTCTGTTAATAATACTTTTTGTCCTTGTGCTAAACCTTCTTTTGCTTCAAGTTGCAAGAGTCATAAACCA
CCTTCTGCTTCCTGTCCTATTGGTACTAATTATCGTTCTTGTGAGAGTACTACTGTACTCGACCACACTG
ACTGGTGTAGGTGTTCTTGTTTACCTGATCCTATAACTGCTTATGACCCTAGGTCTTGTTCTCAAAAAAA
GTCTCTGGTTGGTGTTGGTGAACATTGTGCAGGGTTCGGTGTTGATGAAGAAAAGTGTGGTGTATTGGAT
GGATCATATAATGTTTCTTGTCTTTGTAGTACTGATGCCTTTCTAGGTTGGTCTTATGACACTTGCGTCA
GTAACAACCGTTGTAATATTTTTTCTAATTTTATTTTAAATGGTATCAATAGTGGTACCACTTGTTCTAA
TGATTTATTGCAGCCTAATACTGAAGTTTTTACTGATGTTTGTGTTGATTACGACCTTTATGGTATTACA
GGACAAGGTATTTTTAAAGAAGTTTCTGCTGTTTATTATAATAGTTGGCAAAATCTTTTGTATGATTCTA
ATGGCAACATTATTGGTTTTAAAGATTTTGTTACTAATAAAACATATAATATTTTCCCTTGTTATGCAGG
AAGAGTTTCTGCTGCTTTTCATCAAAATGCTTCCTCTTTGGCTTTACTTTATCGTAATTTAAAATGTAGC
TATGTTTTGAATAATATTTCTTTAACTACTCAGCCATATTTTGATAGTTATCTTGGTTGCGTTTTTAATG
CTGATAATTTAACTGATTATTCTGTTTCTTCTTGTGCTCTTCGCATGGGTAGTGGTTTTTGTGTTGATTA
TAACTCACCTTCTTCTTCCTCTTCGCGTCGTAAACGTAGAAGTATTTCTGCTTCTTATCGTTTTGTTACT
TTTGAACCCTTTAATGTCAGTTTTGTTAATGACAGTATTGAGTCTGTGGGTGGTCTTTATGAGATCAAAA
TTCCCACTAACTTTACTATAGTTGGTCAAGAGGAATTTATTCAAACTAATTCTCCTAAAGTTACTATTGA
TTGTTCTTTATTTGTCTGTTCTAATTATGCAGCTTGCCATGACTTATTGTCAGAGTATGGCACTTTTTGT
GATAATATTAATAGTATTTTAGATGAAGTTAATGGTTTACTTGATACTACTCAATTGCATGTAGCTGATA
CTCTTATGCAAGGTGTCACACTTAGCTCCAATCTTAATACTAATTTGCATTTTGATGTTGATAATATTAA
TTTTAAATCCCTAGTTGGATGTTTAGGTCCACACTGCGGTTCTTCTTCTCGTTCTTTTTTTGAAGATTTA
TTGTTTGACAAAGTTAAACTTTCAGATGTTGGTTTTGTTGAAGCTTATAACAATTGTACTGGTGGTAGTG
AAATTAGAGATCTTCTTTGTGTACAATCCTTTAATGGTATTAAAGTTTTGCCTCCTATTTTGTCTGAATC
TCAAATTTCTGGTTACACCACAGCCGCTACTGTTGCTGCTATGTTTCCACCATGGTCAGCAGCAGCTGGC
ATACCATTTTCTCTTAATGTACAATATAGAATTAATGGTTTGGGTGTTACTATGGATGTTCTTAATAAAA
ATCAAAAGTTGATAGCTACTGCTTTTAATAATGCTCTTCTTTCTATTCAGAATGGTTTTAGTGCTACCAA
CTCTGCACTTGCTAAAATACAAAGTGTTGTTAATTCTAATGCTCAAGCACTTAATAGTTTGTTACAGCAA
TTATTTAATAAATTTGGTGCAATTAGTTCTTCTTTACAAGAAATTTTATCTCGTCTCGATGCTTTAGAGG
CTCAGGTTCAGATTGATAGGCTTATTAATGGTCGTTTAACTGCTTTAAATGCTTATGTCTCTCAACAGCT
TAGTGATATTTCTCTTGTAAAATTTGGTGCTGCTTTAGCTATGGAGAAGGTTAATGAGTGTGTTAAAAGT
CAATCTCCTCGTATTAATTTTTGTGGTAATGGTAATCATATTTTGTCATTAGTTCAAAATGCTCCTTATG
GTTTGTTGTTTATGCATTTTAGTTATAAACCTATTTCTTTTAAAACTGTTTTAGTAAGTCCTGGTTTGTG
TATATCAGGTGATGTAGGTATTGCACCTAAACAAGGGTATTTTATTAAACATAATGATCATTGGATGTTC
ACTGGTAGTTCTTACTATTATCCTGAACCAATTTCAGATAAAAATGTTGTTTTTATGAATACTTGTTCTG
TTAATTTTACTAAAGCGCCTCTTGTTTATTTGAATCATTCTGTACCAAAATTGTCTGATTTTGAATCTGA
GTTATCTCATTGGTTTAAAAATCAAACATCCATTGCGCCTAATTTGACTTTAAATCTTCATACTATTAAT
GCTACTTTTTTAGATTTGTATTATGAGATGAATCTTATTCAAGAGTCTATTAAGTCTTTGAATAATAGTT
ATATCAATCTTAAAGATATAGGTACATATGAAATGTATGTAAAATGGCCTTGGTATGTTTGGCTACTAAT
TTCTTTTTCATTTATAATATTCCTTGTATTGCTCTTTTTTATATGTTGTTGTACTGGTTGTGGTTCTGCA
TGTTTTAGTAAATGTCATAATTGTTGTGATGAGTATGGTGGTCATCATGATTTTGTTATCAAAACATCTC
ATGATGATTAG
