[The description below was written by a language model from this plasmid's Addgene catalogue record.]
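Description:
pDONR223 HCoV-HKU1 S_stop is a Gateway Entry clone built on the pDONR223 donor backbone and carrying the spike (S) open reading frame of human coronavirus HKU1. It is a bacterial cloning plasmid rather than an expression vector. It is maintained in standard E. coli cloning strains such as DH5alpha under spectinomycin selection. The record does not state its copy number or describe its origin of replication. The backbone is listed at about 5 kb without insert, and the S insert at roughly 4.1 kb.

The insert was introduced by Gateway recombination, so as an Entry clone the coding sequence is expected to be flanked by attL recombination sites, although no feature table is provided to confirm the exact layout. These sites allow the ORF to be transferred in a single LR reaction into any compatible Destination vector, which then supplies the promoter, tags and host-specific elements. The record lists no promoter, tag or reporter for the Entry clone. The "_stop" suffix suggests that this version retains a stop codon at the end of the ORF, which would suit it to untagged or N-terminally tagged expression rather than C-terminal fusions, but the catalogue fields do not state this explicitly. M13 forward and reverse primer sites flank the insert for sequence verification.

The plasmid belongs to a collection of human coronavirus protein-coding sequences assembled as flexible Gateway Entry clones. Its role there is to provide a source of the HKU1 spike ORF for shuttling into whichever expression or assay vector a given experiment requires.
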