Addgene plasmid #168600: pDONR223 HCoV-HKU1 S_stop
Purpose: Gateway-compatible Entry vector
Depositing lab: Fritz Roth. Depositing organization: Sinai Health System. Publication: A resource of human coronavirus protein-coding sequences in a flexible, multipurpose Gateway Entry clone collection. Weller B, Lin CW, Pogoutse O, Sauer M, Marin-de la Rosa N, Strobel A, Young V, Knapp JJ, Rayhan A, Falter C, Kim DK, Roth FP, Falter-Braun P. G3 (Bethesda). 2023 Jul 5;13(7):jkad105. doi: 10.1093/g3journal/jkad105. PubMed 37267226.
Backbone
  Vector backbone: pDONR223
  Backbone manufacturer: Rual et al, Genome Res. 14:2128-2135, 2004.
  Backbone size w/o insert (bp): 5005
  Vector type: Other
Growth in bacteria
  Bacterial resistance: Spectinomycin, 50 μg/mL
  Growth temperature: 37°C
  Growth strain: DH5alpha
  Copy number: Unknown
Gene/Insert
  Gene/Insert name: S
  Species: Other
  Insert size (bp): 4071
  Entrez Gene: S (a.k.a. HCHV1gp3)
  Cloning method: Gateway Cloning
  Sequencing primers: 5′ m13-For; 3′ m13-Rev
Resource information
  A portion of this plasmid was derived from a plasmid made by: Falter-Braun Lab
Terms and licenses: Academic/Nonprofit Terms; Industry Terms
How to cite: pDONR223 HCoV-HKU1 S_stop was a gift from Fritz Roth (Addgene plasmid # 168600 ; http://n2t.net/addgene:168600 ; RRID:Addgene_168600)
